>Addgene plasmid #114771 | SERK5 A8_pECIA14 | addgene full sequence | sequence record 270209 | Addgene NGS Result
GTAAAACGACGGCCAGTGAATTAATTCGTTGCAGGACAGGATGTGGTGCCCGATGTGACTAGCTCTTTGC
TGCAGGCCGTCCTATCCTCTGGTTCCGATAAGAGACCCAGAACTCCGGCCCCCCACCGCCCACCGCCACC
CCCATACATATGTGGTACGCAAGTAAGAGTGCCTGCGCATGCCCCATGTGCCCCACCAAGAGCTTTGCAT
CCCATACAAGTCCCCAAAGTGGAGAACCGAACCAATTCTTCGCGGGCAGAACAAAAGCTTCTGCACACGT
CTCCACTCGAATTTGGAGCCGGCCGGCGTGTGCAAAAGAGGTGAATCGAACGAAAGACCCGTGTGTAAAG
CCGCGTTTCCAAAATGTATAAAACCGAGAGCATCTGGCCAATGTGCATCAGTTGTGGTCAGCAGCAAAAT
CAAGTGAATCATCTCAGTGCAACTAAAGGGGGGATCCGATCTCAATATGAAGTTATGCATATTACTGGCC
GTCGTGGCCTTTGTTGGCCTCTCGCTCGGGGGAAAAACACAAGTTGATGCTCTCATTGCTCTAAGAAGCA
GTTTATCATCAGGTGACCATACAAACAATATACTCCAAAGCTGGAATGCCACTCACGTTACTCCATGTTC
ATGGTTTCATGTTACTTGCAATACTGAAAACAGTGTTACTCGTCTTGACCTGGGGAGTGCTAATCTATCT
GGAGAACTGGTGCCACAGCTTGCTCAGCTTCCAAATTTGCAGTACTTGGAACTTTTTAACAATAATATTA
CTGGGGAGATACCTGAGGAGCTTGGCGACTTGATGGAACTAGTAAGCTTGGACCTTTTTGCAAACAACAT
AAGCGGTCCCATCCCTTCCTCTCTTGGCAAACTAGGAAAACTCCGCTTCTTGCGTCTTTATAACAACAGC
TTATCTGGAGAAATTCCAAGGTCTTTGACTGCTCTGCCGCTGGATGTTCTTGATATCTCAAACAATCGGC
TCAGTGGAGATATTCCTGTTAATGGTTCCTTTTCGCAGTTCACTTCTATGAGTTTTGCCAATAATAAATT
AAGGCCGCGACCTGCATCTCCTTCACCATCACCTTCAGGACTGGAGGTGCTGTTCCAGGGACCAAGCGGC
AATCCCGGCGGCGATCTGGCCCCCCAGATGCTGCGCGAGCTGCAGGAGACCAATGCCGCCCTGCAGGACG
TGCGCGAGCTGCTGCGCCACCGCGTGAAGGAGATCACCTTCCTGAAGAACACCGTGATGGAGTGCGACGC
CTGCGGCATGCAGCCCTCTAGAGGCTCCGGCTCCATCATCCCAGTTGAGGAGGAGAACCCGGACTTCTGG
AACCGCGAGGCAGCCGAGGCCCTGGGTGCCGCCAAGAAGCTGCAGCCTGCACAGACAGCCGCCAAGAACC
TCATCATCTTCCTGGGCGATGGGATGGGGGTGTCTACGGTGACAGCTGCCAGGATCCTAAAAGGGCAGAA
GAAGGACAAACTGGGGCCTGAGATACCCCTGGCCATGGACCGCTTCCCATATGTGGCTCTGTCCAAGACA
TACAATGTAGACAAACATGTGCCAGACAGTGGAGCCACAGCCACGGCCTACCTGTGCGGGGTCAAGGGCA
ACTTCCAGACCATTGGCTTGAGTGCAGCCGCCCGCTTTAACCAGTGCAACACGACACGCGGCAACGAGGT
CATCTCCGTGATGAATCGGGCCAAGAAAGCAGGGAAGTCAGTGGGAGTGGTAACCACCACACGAGTGCAG
CACGCCTCGCCAGCCGGCACCTACGCCCACACGGTGAACCGCAACTGGTACTCGGACGCCGACGTGCCTG
CCTCGGCCCGCCAGGAGGGGTGCCAGGACATCGCTACGCAGCTCATCTCCAACATGGACATTGACGTGAT
CCTAGGTGGAGGCCGAAAGTACATGTTTCGCATGGGAACCCCAGACCCTGAGTACCCAGATGACTACAGC
CAAGGTGGGACCAGGCTGGACGGGAAGAATCTGGTGCAGGAATGGCTGGCGAAGCGCCAGGGTGCCCGGT
ATGTGTGGAACCGCACTGAGCTCATGCAGGCTTCCCTGGACCCGTCTGTGACCCATCTCATGGGTCTCTT
TGAGCCTGGAGACATGAAATACGAGATCCACCGAGACTCCACACTGGACCCCTCCCTGATGGAGATGACA
GAGGCTGCCCTGCGCCTGCTGAGCAGGAACCCCCGCGGCTTCTTCCTCTTCGTGGAGGGTGGTCGCATCG
ACCATGGTCATCATGAAAGCAGGGCTTACCGGGCACTGACTGAGACGATCATGTTCGACGACGCCATTGA
GAGGGCGGGCCAGCTCACCAGCGAGGAGGACACGCTGAGCCTCGTCACTGCCGACCACTCCCACGTCTTC
TCCTTCGGAGGCTACCCCCTGCGAGGGAGCTCCATCTTCGGGCTGGCCCCTGGCAAGGCCCGGGACAGGA
AGGCCTACACGGTCCTCCTATACGGAAACGGTCCAGGCTATGTGCTCAAGGACGGCGCCCGGCCGGATGT
TACCGAGAGCGAGAGCGGGAGCCCCGAGTATCGGCAGCAGTCAGCAGTGCCCCTGGACGAAGAGACCCAC
GCAGGCGAGGACGTGGCGGTGTTCGCGCGCGGCCCGCAGGCGCACCTGGTTCACGGCGTGCAGGAGCAGA
CCTTCATAGCGCACGTCATGGCCTTCGCCGCCTGCCTGGAGCCCTACACCGCCTGCGACCTGGCGCCCCC
CGCCGGCACCACCGACGCCGCGCACCCGGGTTCTAGAGGAAGCACCTCCGGCGATAACGATTACAAGGAT
GATGATGATAAGGCCAGCGGCACCGGTCATCATCACCATCACCATTGAGTTTAAACCCGCTGATCAGCCT
CGACTGTGCCTTCTAAGGCCTGAGCTCGCTGATCAGCCTCGATCGAGGATCCAGACATGATAAGATACAT
TGATGAGTTTGGACAAACCACAACTAGAATGCAGTGAAAAAAATGCTTTATTTGTGAAATTTGTGATGCT
ATTGCTTTATTTGTAACCATTATAAGCTGCAATAAACAAGTTAACAACAACAATTGCATTCATTTTATGT
TTCAGGTTCAGGGGGAGGTGTGGGAGGTTTTTTAAAGCAAGTAAAACCTCTACAAATGTGGTATGGCTGA
TTATGATCAGTCGACCTGCAGGCATGCAAGCTTGGCGTAATCATGGTCATAGCTGTTTCCTGTGTGAAAT
TGTTATCCGCTCACAATTCCACACAACATACGAGCCGGAAGCATAAAGTGTAAAGCCTGGGGTGCCTAAT
GAGTGAGCTAACTCACATTAATTGCGTTGCGCTCACTGCCCGCTTTCCAGTCGGGAAACCTGTCGTGCCA
GCTGCATTAATGAATCGGCCAACGCGCGGGGAGAGGCGGTTTGCGTATTGGGCGCTCTTCCGCTTCCTCG
CTCACTGACTCGCTGCGCTCGGTCGTTCGGCTGCGGCGAGCGGTATCAGCTCACTCAAAGGCGGTAATAC
GGTTATCCACAGAATCAGGGGATAACGCAGGAAAGAACATGTGAGCAAAAGGCCAGCAAAAGGCCAGGAA
CCGTAAAAAGGCCGCGTTGCTGGCGTTTTTCCATAGGCTCCGCCCCCCTGACGAGCATCACAAAAATCGA
CGCTCAAGTCAGAGGTGGCGAAACCCGACAGGACTATAAAGATACCAGGCGTTTCCCCCTGGAAGCTCCC
TCGTGCGCTCTCCTGTTCCGACCCTGCCGCTTACCGGATACCTGTCCGCCTTTCTCCCTTCGGGAAGCGT
GGCGCTTTCTCATAGCTCACGCTGTAGGTATCTCAGTTCGGTGTAGGTCGTTCGCTCCAAGCTGGGCTGT
GTGCACGAACCCCCCGTTCAGCCCGACCGCTGCGCCTTATCCGGTAACTATCGTCTTGAGTCCAACCCGG
TAAGACACGACTTATCGCCACTGGCAGCAGCCACTGGTAACAGGATTAGCAGAGCGAGGTATGTAGGCGG
TGCTACAGAGTTCTTGAAGTGGTGGCCTAACTACGGCTACACTAGAAGAACAGTATTTGGTATCTGCGCT
CTGCTGAAGCCAGTTACCTTCGGAAAAAGAGTTGGTAGCTCTTGATCCGGCAAACAAACCACCGCTGGTA
GCGGTGGTTTTTTTGTTTGCAAGCAGCAGATTACGCGCAGAAAAAAAGGATCTCAAGAAGATCCTTTGAT
CTTTTCTACGGGGTCTGACGCTCAGTGGAACGAAAACTCACGTTAAGGGATTTTGGTCATGAGATTATCA
AAAAGGATCTTCACCTAGATCCTTTTAAATTAAAAATGAAGTTTTAAATCAATCTAAAGTATATATGAGT
AAACTTGGTCTGACAGTTACCAATGCTTAATCAGTGAGGCACCTATCTCAGCGATCTGTCTATTTCGTTC
ATCCATAGTTGCCTGACTCCCCGTCGTGTAGATAACTACGATACGGGAGGGCTTACCATCTGGCCCCAGT
GCTGCAATGATACCGCGAGACCCACGCTCACCGGCTCCAGATTTATCAGCAATAAACCAGCCAGCCGGAA
GGGCCGAGCGCAGAAGTGGTCCTGCAACTTTATCCGCCTCCATCCAGTCTATTAATTGTTGCCGGGAAGC
TAGAGTAAGTAGTTCGCCAGTTAATAGTTTGCGCAACGTTGTTGCCATTGCTACAGGCATCGTGGTGTCA
CGCTCGTCGTTTGGTATGGCTTCATTCAGCTCCGGTTCCCAACGATCAAGGCGAGTTACATGATCCCCCA
TGTTGTGCAAAAAAGCGGTTAGCTCCTTCGGTCCTCCGATCGTTGTCAGAAGTAAGTTGGCCGCAGTGTT
ATCACTCATGGTTATGGCAGCACTGCATAATTCTCTTACTGTCATGCCATCCGTAAGATGCTTTTCTGTG
ACTGGTGAGTACTCAACCAAGTCATTCTGAGAATAGTGTATGCGGCGACCGAGTTGCTCTTGCCCGGCGT
CAATACGGGATAATACCGCGCCACATAGCAGAACTTTAAAAGTGCTCATCATTGGAAAACGTTCTTCGGG
GCGAAAACTCTCAAGGATCTTACCGCTGTTGAGATCCAGTTCGATGTAACCCACTCGTGCACCCAACTGA
TCTTCAGCATCTTTTACTTTCACCAGCGTTTCTGGGTGAGCAAAAACAGGAAGGCAAAATGCCGCAAAAA
AGGGAATAAGGGCGACACGGAAATGTTGAATACTCATACTCTTCCTTTTTCAATATTATTGAAGCATTTA
TCAGGGTTATTGTCTCATGAGCGGATACATATTTGAATGTATTTAGAAAAATAAACAAATAGGGGTTCCG
CGCACATTTCCCCGAAAAGTGCCACCTGACGTCTAAGAAACCATTATTATCATGACATTAACCTATAAAA
ATAGGCGTATCACGAGGCCCTTTCGTCTCGCGCGTTTCGGTGATGACGGTGAAAACCTCTGACACATGCA
GCTCCCGGAGACGGTCACAGCTTGTCTGTAAGCGGATGCCGGGAGCAGACAAGCCCGTCAGGGCGCGTCA
GCGGGTGTTGGCGGGTGTCGGGGCTGGCTTAACTATGCGGCATCAGAGCAGATTGTACTGAGAGTGCACC
ATATGCGGTGTGAAATACCGCACAGATGCGTAAGGAGAAAATACCGCATCAGGCGCCATTCGCCATTCAG
GCTGCGCAACTGTTGGGAAGGGCGATCGGTGCGGGCCTCTTCGCTATTACGCCAGCTGGCGAAAGGGGGA
TGTGCTGCAAGGCGATTAAGTTGGGTAACGCCAGGGTTTTCCCAGTCACGACGTT
Features (pLannotate 1.2.2; 19 found; start..end, strand, type, name):
     23..449     +  promoter       MT promoter: Drosophila metallothionein promoter
    467..520     +  sig_peptide    BiP signal sequence: Drosophila BiP signal sequence
    521..1060    +  CDS            SERK5 (fragment): SERK5_ARATH - Experimental evidence at protein level: Swiss-Prot protein existence level 1. Serine/threonine-kinase of unknown function. From Arabidopsis thaliana (Mouse-ear cress).
   1127..1306    +  CDS            Comp (fragment): COMP_RAT - Experimental evidence at protein level: Swiss-Prot protein existence level 1. May play a role in the structural integrity of cartilage via its interaction with other extracellular matrix proteins such as the collagens and fibronectin. Can mediate the interaction of chondrocytes with the cartilage extracellular matrix through interaction with cell surface integrin receptors. Could play a role in the pathogenesis of osteoarthritis. Potent suppressor of apoptosis in both primary chondrocytes and transformed cells. Suppresses apoptosis by blocking the activation of caspase-3 and by indu
   1294..2746    +  CDS            SEAP (fragment): secreted alkaline phosphatase from human placenta The natural enzyme has a C-terminal transmembrane sequence that is replaced by a GPI anchor.
   2783..2812    +  CDS            2xFLAG (fragment): two tandem FLAG® epitope tags
   2918..3052    -  polyA_signal   SV40 poly(A) signal: SV40 polyadenylation signal
   3075..3159    -  CDS            large T antigen (fragment): large T antigen from SV40 (simian virus 40)
   3159..3183    +  misc_feature   MCS (fragment): pUC18/19 multiple cloning site
   3220..3236    -  protein_bind   lac operator: The lac repressor binds to the lac operator to inhibit transcription in E. coli. This inhibition can be relieved by adding lactose or isopropyl-β-D-thiogalactopyranoside (IPTG). lac repressor encoded by lacI
   3244..3274    -  promoter       lac promoter: promoter for the E. coli lac operon
   3289..3310    -  protein_bind   CAP binding site: CAP binding activates transcription in the presence of cAMP. E. coli catabolite activator protein
   3323..3415    -  CDS            lacI (fragment): lac repressor; lacI; The lac repressor binds to the lac operator to inhibit transcription in E. coli. This inhibition can be relieved by adding lactose or isopropyl-β-D-thiogalactopyranoside (IPTG).
   3598..4186    -  rep_origin     ori: high-copy-number ColE1/pMB1/pBR322/pUC origin of replication
   4357..5217    -  CDS            AmpR: β-lactamase; bla; confers resistance to ampicillin, carbenicillin, and related antibiotics
   5218..5322    -  promoter       AmpR promoter: bla
   5417..5452    +  CDS            rop (fragment): Rop protein, which maintains plasmids at low copy number; rop
   5554..5653    +  misc_feature   bom (fragment): basis of mobility region from pBR322
   5659..21      -  CDS            lacZα (fragment) (across the origin): LacZα fragment of β-galactosidase; lacZ fragment
