[The description below was written by a language model from this plasmid's Addgene catalogue record and pLannotate feature annotations shown in this document.]
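Description:
SERK5 A8_pECIA14 is an insect-cell expression plasmid built on the pECIA14 backbone for secreted production of a plant receptor ectodomain in Drosophila cell culture. It is maintained in E. coli as a high-copy plasmid through a ColE1/pUC-type origin and selected with ampicillin via the β-lactamase gene. The remaining bacterial annotations (lac promoter/operator, and fragments of lacZα, lacI, rop and bom) appear to be cloning-vector remnants with no stated role in the construct's use.

The expression cassette is driven by the Drosophila metallothionein promoter, which is induced with copper sulfate. Downstream, a Drosophila BiP signal sequence directs the product into the secretory pathway and is fused to the extracellular domain of the Arabidopsis thaliana leucine-rich repeat receptor kinase SERK5 (AT2G13800), inserted by ligation-independent cloning. The ectodomain is followed at its C-terminus by the pentamerising coiled-coil helix of rat COMP, human placental alkaline phosphatase, a FLAG epitope and, according to the depositor, a hexahistidine tag (the automated annotation does not mark the latter). An SV40 polyadenylation signal lies after the coding region.

This design makes the protein a "prey" for extracellular interaction assays. COMP-mediated pentamerisation raises avidity so that weak ectodomain contacts can be detected, and the alkaline phosphatase provides an enzymatic readout of binding. The epitope tags are suited to detection or purification. The record states that it should be used with the matching bait vector, SERK5 A8_pECIA2, and it belongs to a collection used to map the extracellular interaction network of Arabidopsis LRR receptor kinases.
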