Addgene plasmid #114771: SERK5 A8_pECIA14
Purpose: Prey vector SERK5 A8_pECIA14 should be used with bait vector SERK5 A8_pECIA2.
Depositing lab: Youssef Belkhadir. Depositing organization: Gregor Mendel Institute of Molecular Plant Biology. Publication: An extracellular network of Arabidopsis leucine-rich repeat receptor kinases. Smakowska-Luzan E, Mott GA, Parys K, Stegmann M, Howton TC, Layeghifard M, Neuhold J, Lehner A, Kong J, Grunwald K, Weinberger N, Satbhai SB, Mayer D, Busch W, Madalinski M, Stolt-Bergner P, Provart NJ, Mukhtar MS, Zipfel C, Desveaux D, Guttman DS, Belkhadir Y. Nature. 2018 Jan 18;553(7688):342-346. doi: 10.1038/nature25184. Epub 2018 Jan 10. PubMed 29320478.
Backbone
  Vector backbone: pECIA14
  Backbone manufacturer: Chris Garcia (Addgene plasmid # 47051)
  Vector type: Insect Expression
Growth in bacteria
  Bacterial resistance: Ampicillin, 100 μg/mL
  Growth temperature: 37°C
  Growth strain: DH5alpha
  Copy number: High Copy
Gene/Insert
  Gene/Insert name: AT2G13800
  Species: A. thaliana (mustard weed)
  Promoter: Metallothionein (Copper-Inducible)
  Cloning method: Ligation Independent Cloning
Terms and licenses: Academic/Nonprofit Terms; Industry Terms: Not Available to Industry
Depositor comments: Plasmid for secreted expression in Drosophila cell culture by induction via CuSO4. Insert is an extracellular domain of indicated LRR-RK, C-terminally tagged with Pentameric rat COMP helix, Alkaline Phosphatase (human, placental), Flag, and hexahistidine tags. Insert Protein Sequence: GKTQVDALIALRSSLSSGDHTNNILQSWNATHVTPCSWFHVTCNTENSVTRLDLGSANLSGELVPQLAQLPNLQYLELFNNNITGEIPEELGDLMELVSLDLFANNISGPIPSSLGKLGKLRFLRLYNNSLSGEIPRSLTALPLDVLDISNNRLSGDIPVNGSFSQFTSMSFANNKLRPRPASPSPSPSG
How to cite: SERK5 A8_pECIA14 was a gift from Youssef Belkhadir (Addgene plasmid # 114771 ; http://n2t.net/addgene:114771 ; RRID:Addgene_114771)
